Addgene plasmid #228136: pMRX-IPU-mTagBFP2-Sec61B
Purpose: Expresses mTagBFP2-Sec61B in mammalian cells
Depositing lab: Noboru Mizushima. Depositing organization: The University of Tokyo. Publication: Organelle landscape analysis using a multiparametric particle-based method. Kurikawa Y, Koyama-Honda I, Tamura N, Koike S, Mizushima N. PLoS Biol. 2024 Sep 17;22(9):e3002777. doi: 10.1371/journal.pbio.3002777. eCollection 2024 Sep. PubMed 39288101.
Backbone
  Vector backbone: pMRX-IPU
  Backbone size w/o insert (bp): 6100
  Total vector size (bp): 7129
  Vector type: Mammalian Expression, Retroviral
  Selectable markers: Puromycin
Growth in bacteria
  Bacterial resistance: Ampicillin, 100 μg/mL
  Growth temperature: 37°C
  Growth strain: NEB Stable
  Copy number: Unknown
Gene/Insert
  Gene/Insert name: Sec61B
  Species: H. sapiens (human)
  Insert size (bp): 1029
  GenBank ID: NM_006808.3
  Entrez Gene: SEC61B
  Tag / fusion protein: mTagBFP2 (N terminal on insert)
Terms and licenses: Academic/Nonprofit Terms; Industry Terms: Not Available to Industry
How to cite: pMRX-IPU-mTagBFP2-Sec61B was a gift from Noboru Mizushima (Addgene plasmid # 228136 ; http://n2t.net/addgene:228136 ; RRID:Addgene_228136)
