[The description below was written by a language model from this plasmid's Addgene catalogue record and pLannotate feature annotations shown in this document.]
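Description:
pMRX-IPU-mTagBFP2-Sec61B is a Moloney murine leukemia virus–based retroviral vector, built on the pMRX-IPU backbone, for expressing a blue-fluorescent fusion of human Sec61β in mammalian cells. It is about 7.1 kb in total and is propagated in E. coli through a high-copy ColE1/pUC-type origin with ampicillin selection from β-lactamase under its own promoter. A short lacI fragment near the origin appears to be a backbone remnant with no evident function.

The viral portion begins with a CMV immediate-early enhancer joined to partial MMLV LTR sequence, forming a hybrid 5′ LTR that can drive strong transcription of the viral genome in packaging cells. This is followed by the MMLV Ψ packaging signal, a truncated gag lacking its start codon (which extends the packaging region), and a pol segment carrying the splice acceptor. Downstream lies the payload, with mTagBFP2, a rapidly maturing monomeric blue fluorescent protein, placed N-terminal to the SEC61B coding sequence. Sec61β is a subunit of the endoplasmic reticulum translocon. An EMCV IRES then links this open reading frame to puromycin N-acetyltransferase. The fusion protein and the drug marker are therefore translated from a single bicistronic transcript, and puromycin selection enriches for cells that express the transgene. MMLV LTR sequence closes the provirus. No separate internal promoter is annotated, so expression after integration presumably comes from the LTR.

The record states the purpose only as expression of mTagBFP2-Sec61B in mammalian cells. Given the identity of the insert, the construct is suited to generating stably transduced lines with a blue-labelled ER, consistent with the associated work on organelle analysis.
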