Features (pLannotate 1.2.2; 15 found; start..end, strand, type, name):
      1..380     +  enhancer       CMV enhancer: human cytomegalovirus immediate early enhancer
    381..676     +  LTR            3' LTR (ΔU3) (fragment): self-inactivating 3' long terminal repeat (LTR) from Moloney murine leukemia virus
    739..1096    +  misc_feature   MMLV Ψ: packaging signal of Moloney murine leukemia virus (MMLV)
   1161..1577    +  CDS            gag (truncated): truncated Moloney murine leukemia virus (MMLV) gag gene lacking the start codon
   1587..1961    +  misc_feature   pol region: Moloney murine leukemia virus (MMLV) pol region containing the splice acceptor site
   1994..2704    +  CDS            mTagBFP2: mTagBFP2 is a basic (constitutively fluorescent) blue fluorescent protein published in 2011, derived from Entacmaea quadricolor. It is reported to be a very rapidly-maturing monomer with very low acid sensitivity.
   2732..3022    +  CDS            Sec61β (sequence partly withheld): human Sec61β subunit of the translocon in the endoplasmic reticulum; SEC61B
   3044..3619    +  misc_feature   IRES2: internal ribosome entry site (IRES) of the encephalomyocarditis virus (EMCV)
   3626..4225    +  CDS            PuroR: puromycin N-acetyltransferase; pac from Streptomyces alboniger; confers resistance to puromycin
   4333..4454    +  LTR            3' LTR (ΔU3) (fragment): self-inactivating 3' long terminal repeat (LTR) from Moloney murine leukemia virus
   4455..4924    +  LTR            LTR: long terminal repeat from Moloney murine leukemia virus
   4990..5042    -  CDS            lacI (fragment): lac repressor; lacI; The lac repressor binds to the lac operator to inhibit transcription in E. coli. This inhibition can be relieved by adding lactose or isopropyl-β-D-thiogalactopyranoside (IPTG).
   5225..5813    -  rep_origin     ori: high-copy-number ColE1/pMB1/pBR322/pUC origin of replication
   5977..6837    -  CDS            AmpR: β-lactamase; bla; confers resistance to ampicillin, carbenicillin, and related antibiotics
   6838..6942    -  promoter       AmpR promoter: bla
>Addgene plasmid #228136 | pMRX-IPU-mTagBFP2-Sec61B | addgene full sequence | sequence record 453952 | Addgene NGS Result
GACATTGATTATTGACTAGTTATTAATAGTAATCAATTACGGGGTCATTAGTTCATAGCCCATATATGGA
GTTCCGCGTTACATAACTTACGGTAAATGGCCCGCCTGGCTGACCGCCCAACGACCCCCGCCCATTGACG
TCAATAATGACGTATGTTCCCATAGTAACGCCAATAGGGACTTTCCATTGACGTCAATGGGTGGAGTATT
TACGGTAAACTGCCCACTTGGCAGTACATCAAGTGTATCATATGCCAAGTACGCCCCCTATTGACGTCAA
TGACGGTAAATGGCCCGCCTGGCATTATGCCCAGTACATGACCTTATGGGACTTTCCTACTTGGCAGTAC
ATCTACGTATTAGTCATCGCTATTACCATGCTAGAGAACCATCAGATGTTTCCAGGGTGCCCCAAGGACC
TGAAATGACCCTGTGCCTTATTTGAACTAACCAATCAGTTCGCTTCTCGCTTCTGTTCGCGCGCTTCTGC
TCCCCGAGCTCAATAAAAGAGCCCACAACCCCTCACTCGGCGCGCCAGTCCTCCGATTGACTGAGTCGCC
CGGGTACCCGTGTATCCAATAAACCCTCTTGCAGTTGCATCCGACTTGTGGTCTCGCTGTTCCTTGGGAG
GGTCTCCTCTGAGTGATTGACTACCCGTCAGCGGGGGTCTTTCATTTGGGGGCTCGTCCGGGATCGGGAG
ACCCCTGCCCAGGGACCACCGACCCACCACCGGGAGGTAAGCTGGCCAGCAACTTATCTGTGTCTGTCCG
ATTGTCTAGTGTCTATGACTGATTTTATGCGCCTGCGTCGGTACTAGTTAGCTAACTAGCTCTGTATCTG
GCGGACCCGTGGTGGAACTGACGAGTTCGGAACACCCGGCCGCAACCCTGGGAGACGTCCCAGGGACTTC
GGGGGCCGTTTTTGTGGCCCGACCTGAGTCCAAAAATCCCGATCGTTTTGGACTCTTTGGTGCACCCCCC
TTAGAGGAGGGATATGTGGTTCTGGTAGGAGACGAGAACCTAAAACAGTTCCCGCCTCCGTCTGAATTTT
TGCTTTCGGTTTGGGACCGAAGCCGCGCCGCGCGTCTTGTCTGCTGCAGCATCGTTCTGTGTTGTCTCTG
TCTGACTGTGTTTCTGTATTTGTCTGAAAATATGGGCCCGGGCCAGACTGTTACCACTCCCTTAAGTTTG
ACCTTAGGTCACTGGAAAGATGTCGAGCGGATCGCTCACAACCAGTCGGTAGATGTCAAGAAGAGACGTT
GGGTTACCTTCTGCTCTGCAGAATGGCCAACCTTTAACGTCGGATGGCCGCGAGACGGCACCTTTAACCG
AGACCTCATCACCCAGGTTAAGATCAAGGTCTTTTCACCTGGCCCGCATGGACACCCAGACCAGGTCCCC
TACATCGTGACCTGGGAAGCCTTGGCTTTTGACCCCCCTCCCTGGGTCAAGCCCTTTGTACACCCTAAGC
CTCCGCCTCCTCTTCCTCCATCCGCCCCGTCTCTCCCCCTTGAACCTCCTCGTTCGACCCCGCCTCGATC
CTCCCTTTATCCAGCCCTCACTCCTTCTCTAGGCGCCCCCATATGGCCATATGAGATCTTATATGGGGCA
CCCCCGCCCCTTGTAAACTTCCCTGACCCTGACATGACAAGAGTTACTAACAGCCCCTCTCTCCAAGCTC
ACTTACAGGCTCTCTACTTAGTCCAGCACGAAGTCTGGAGACCTCTGGCGGCAGCCTACCAAGAACAACT
GGACCGACCGGTGGTACCTCACCCTTACCGAGTCGGCGACACAGTGTGGGTCCGCCGACACCAGACTAAG
AACCTAGAACCTCGCTGGAAAGGACCTTACACAGTCCTGCTGACCACCCCCACCGCCCTCAAAGTAGACG
GCATCGCAGCTTGGATACACGCCGCCCACGTGAAGGCTGCCGACCCCGGGGGTGGACCATCCTCTAGACT
GCCGGATCTGCCATCGATATAAAGCTTGCCACCATGGTGTCTAAGGGCGAAGAGCTGATTAAGGAGAACA
TGCACATGAAGCTGTACATGGAGGGCACCGTGGACAACCATCACTTCAAGTGCACATCCGAGGGCGAAGG
CAAGCCCTACGAGGGCACCCAGACCATGAGAATCAAGGTGGTCGAGGGCGGCCCTCTCCCCTTCGCCTTC
GACATCCTGGCTACTAGCTTCCTCTACGGCAGCAAGACCTTCATCAACCACACCCAGGGCATCCCCGACT
TCTTCAAGCAGTCCTTCCCTGAGGGCTTCACATGGGAGAGAGTCACCACATACGAAGACGGGGGCGTGCT
GACCGCTACCCAGGACACCAGCCTCCAGGACGGCTGCCTCATCTACAACGTCAAGATCAGAGGGGTGAAC
TTCACATCCAACGGCCCTGTGATGCAGAAGAAAACACTCGGCTGGGAGGCCTTCACCGAGACGCTGTACC
CCGCTGACGGCGGCCTGGAAGGCAGAAACGACATGGCCCTGAAGCTCGTGGGCGGGAGCCATCTGATCGC
AAACGCCAAGACCACATATAGATCCAAGAAACCCGCTAAGAACCTCAAGATGCCTGGCGTCTACTATGTG
GACTACAGACTGGAAAGAATCAAGGAGGCCAACAACGAGACCTACGTCGAGCAGCACGAGGTGGCAGTGG
CCAGATACTGCGACCTCCCTAGCAAACTGGGGCACAAGTTAAATGGTTCAGGCTCGGGATCCGGGAATTC
G
[288 nt withheld, positions 2732-3019]
TAGGCGGCCGCTACGTAAATTCCGCCCCCCCCCCTAACGTTACTGGCCGAAGCCGCTTGGAATAAGGCCG
GTGTGCGTTTGTCTATATGTTATTTTCCACCATATTGCCGTCTTTTGGCAATGTGAGGGCCCGGAAACCT
GGCCCTGTCTTCTTGACGAGCATTCCTAGGGGTCTTTCCCCTCTCGCCAAAGGAATGCAAGGTCTGTTGA
ATGTCGTGAAGGAAGCAGTTCCTCTGGAAGTTTCTTGAAGACAAACAACGTCTGTAGCGACCCTTTGCAG
GCAGCGGAACCCCCCACCTGGCGACAGGTGCCTCTGCGGCCAAAAGCCACGTGTATAAGATACACCTGCA
AAGGCGGCACAACCCCAGTGCCACGTTGTGAGTTGGATAGTTGTGGAAAGAGTCAAATGGCTCTCCTCAA
GCGTATTCAACAAGGGGCTGAAGGATGCCCAGAAGGTACCCCATTGTATGGGATCTGATCTGGGGCCTCG
GTGCACATGCTTTACATGTGTTTAGTCGAGGTTAAAAAAACGTCTAGGCCCCCCGAACCACGGGGACGTG
GTTTTCCTTTGAAAAACACGATGATAATATGGCCACAACCGTCGACATGACCGAGTACAAGCCCACGGTG
CGCCTCGCCACCCGCGACGACGTCCCCCGGGCCGTACGCACCCTCGCCGCCGCGTTCGCCGACTACCCCG
CCACGCGCCACACCGTCGACCCGGACCGCCACATCGAGCGGGTCACCGAGCTGCAAGAACTCTTCCTCAC
GCGCGTCGGGCTCGACATCGGCAAGGTGTGGGTCGCGGACGACGGCGCCGCGGTGGCGGTCTGGACCACG
CCGGAGAGCGTCGAAGCGGGGGCGGTGTTCGCCGAGATCGGCCCGCGCATGGCCGAGTTGAGCGGTTCCC
GGCTGGCCGCGCAGCAACAGATGGAAGGCCTCCTGGCGCCGCACCGGCCCAAGGAGCCCGCGTGGTTCCT
GGCCACCGTCGGCGTCTCGCCCGACCACCAGGGCAAGGGTCTGGGCAGCGCCGTCGTGCTCCCCGGAGTG
GAGGCGGCCGAGCGCGCCGGGGTGCCCGCCTTCCTGGAGACCTCCGCGCCCCGCAACCTCCCCTTCTACG
AGCGGCTCGGCTTCACCGTCACCGCCGACGTCGAGGTGCCCGAAGGACCGCGCACCTGGTGCATGACCCG
CAAGCCCGGTGCCTGAGTCGACCGCCCGCCCCACGACCCGCAGCGCCCGACCGAAAGGAGCGCACGACCC
CATGGCTCGACGATAAAATAAAAGATTTTATTTAGTCTCCAGAAAAAGGGGGGAATGAAAGACCCCACCT
GTAGGTTTGGCAAGCTAGCTTAAGTAACGCCATTTTGCAAGGCATGGAAAAATACATAACTGAGAATAGA
GAAGTTCAGATCAAGGTCAGGAACAGATGGAACAGCTGAATATGGGCCAAACAGGATATCTGTGGTAAGC
AGTTCCTGCCCCGGCTCAGGGCCAAGAACAGATGGAACAGCTGAATATGGGCCAAACAGGATATCTGTGG
TAAGCAGTTCCTGCCCCGGCTCAGGGCCAAGAACAGATGGTCCCCAGATGCGGTCCAGCCCTCAGCAGTT
TCTAGAGAACCATCAGATGTTTCCAGGGTGCCCCAAGGACCTGAAATGACCCTGTGCCTTATTTGAACTA
ACCAATCAGTTCGCTTCTCGCTTCTGTTCGCGCGCTTCTGCTCCCCGAGCTCAATAAAAGAGCCCACAAC
CCCTCACTCGGGGCGCCAGTCCTCCGATTGACTGAGTCGCCCGGGTACCCGTGTATCCAATAAACCCTCT
TGCAGTTGCATCCGACTTGTGGTCTCGCTGTTCCTTGGGAGGGTCTCCTCTGAGTGATTGACTACCCGTC
AGCGGGGGTCTTTCACATGCAGCATGTATCAAAATTAATTTGGTTTTTTTTCTTAAGTATTTACATTAAA
TGGCCATAGTTGCATTAATGAATCGGCCAACGCGCGGGGAGAGGCGGTTTGCGTATTGGGCGCTCTTCCG
CTTCCTCGCTCACTGACTCGCTGCGCTCGGTCGTTCGGCTGCGGCGAGCGGTATCAGCTCACTCAAAGGC
GGTAATACGGTTATCCACAGAATCAGGGGATAACGCAGGAAAGAACATGTGAGCAAAAGGCCAGCAAAAG
GCCAGGAACCGTAAAAAGGCCGCGTTGCTGGCGTTTTTCCATAGGCTCCGCCCCCCTGACGAGCATCACA
AAAATCGACGCTCAAGTCAGAGGTGGCGAAACCCGACAGGACTATAAAGATACCAGGCGTTTCCCCCTGG
AAGCTCCCTCGTGCGCTCTCCTGTTCCGACCCTGCCGCTTACCGGATACCTGTCCGCCTTTCTCCCTTCG
GGAAGCGTGGCGCTTTCTCATAGCTCACGCTGTAGGTATCTCAGTTCGGTGTAGGTCGTTCGCTCCAAGC
TGGGCTGTGTGCACGAACCCCCCGTTCAGCCCGACCGCTGCGCCTTATCCGGTAACTATCGTCTTGAGTC
CAACCCGGTAAGACACGACTTATCGCCACTGGCAGCAGCCACTGGTAACAGGATTAGCAGAGCGAGGTAT
GTAGGCGGTGCTACAGAGTTCTTGAAGTGGTGGCCTAACTACGGCTACACTAGAAGAACAGTATTTGGTA
TCTGCGCTCTGCTGAAGCCAGTTACCTTCGGAAAAAGAGTTGGTAGCTCTTGATCCGGCAAACAAACCAC
CGCTGGTAGCGGTGGTTTTTTTGTTTGCAAGCAGCAGATTACGCGCAGAAAAAAAGGATCTCAAGAAGAT
CCTTTGATCTTTTCTACGGGGTCTGACGCTCAGTGGAACGAAAACTCACGTTAAGGGATTTTGGTCATGA
GATTATCAAAAAGGATCTTCACCTAGATCCTTTTGCGGCCGGCCGCAAATCAATCTAAAGTATATATGAG
TAAACTTGGTCTGACAGTTACCAATGCTTAATCAGTGAGGCACCTATCTCAGCGATCTGTCTATTTCGTT
CATCCATAGTTGCCTGACTCCCCGTCGTGTAGATAACTACGATACGGGAGGGCTTACCATCTGGCCCCAG
TGCTGCAATGATACCGCGAGACCCACGCTCACCGGCTCCAGATTTATCAGCAATAAACCAGCCAGCCGGA
AGGGCCGAGCGCAGAAGTGGTCCTGCAACTTTATCCGCCTCCATCCAGTCTATTAATTGTTGCCGGGAAG
CTAGAGTAAGTAGTTCGCCAGTTAATAGTTTGCGCAACGTTGTTGCCATTGCTACAGGCATCGTGGTGTC
ACGCTCGTCGTTTGGTATGGCTTCATTCAGCTCCGGTTCCCAACGATCAAGGCGAGTTACATGATCCCCC
ATGTTGTGCAAAAAAGCGGTTAGCTCCTTCGGTCCTCCGATCGTTGTCAGAAGTAAGTTGGCCGCAGTGT
TATCACTCATGGTTATGGCAGCACTGCATAATTCTCTTACTGTCATGCCATCCGTAAGATGCTTTTCTGT
GACTGGTGAGTACTCAACCAAGTCATTCTGAGAATAGTGTATGCGGCGACCGAGTTGCTCTTGCCCGGCG
TCAACACGGGATAATACCGCGCCACATAGCAGAACTTTAAAAGTGCTCATCATTGGAAAACGTTCTTCGG
GGCGAAAACTCTCAAGGATCTTACCGCTGTTGAGATCCAGTTCGATGTAACCCACTCGTGCACCCAACTG
ATCTTCAGCATCTTTTACTTTCACCAGCGTTTCTGGGTGAGCAAAAACAGGAAGGCAAAATGCCGCAAAA
AAGGGAATAAGGGCGACACGGAAATGTTGAATACTCATACTCTTCCTTTTTCAATATTATTGAAGCATTT
ATCAGGGTTATTGTCTCATGAGCGGATACATATTTGAATGTATTTAGAAAAATAAACAAATAGGGGTTCC
GCGCACATTTCCCCGAAAAGTGCCACCTGACGTCTAAGAAACCATTATTATCATGACATTAACCTATAAA
AATAGGCGTATCACGAGGCCCTTTCGTCTTCACTATAGGAGCTTGGCCCATTGCATACGTTGTATCCATA
TCATAATATGTACATTTATATTGGCTCATGTCCAACATTACCGCCATGTT
